Addgene plasmid #126589: NLS-HA-2xMCP-KRAB
Purpose: Expresses MCP (MS2 Coat Protein) fusion to KRAB in mammalian cells, lentiviral backbone
Depositing lab: David Segal. Depositing organization: University of California, Davis. Publication: Ezh2-dCas9 and KRAB-dCas9 enable engineering of epigenetic memory in a context-dependent manner. O'Geen H, Bates SL, Carter SS, Nisson KA, Halmai J, Fink KD, Rhie SK, Farnham PJ, Segal DJ. Epigenetics Chromatin. 2019 May 3;12(1):26. doi: 10.1186/s13072-019-0275-8. PubMed 31053162.
Backbone
  Vector backbone: pHAGE-UbiC
  Total vector size (bp): 7274
  Vector type: Mammalian Expression, Lentiviral
Growth in bacteria
  Bacterial resistance: Ampicillin, 100 μg/mL
  Growth temperature: 37°C
  Growth strain: NEB Stable
  Copy number: Unknown
Gene/Insert
  Gene/Insert name: 2XMCP-KRAB (alt names: 2x MS2 coat protein; KRAB; KOX1 (aa14-85))
  Species: Synthetic
  Promoter: human ubiquitin C promoter
  Tag / fusion protein: NLS-HA (N terminal on insert)
  Cloning method: Gibson Cloning
  Sequencing primers: 5′ hUBCpro-F2 CGCCGATGATTATATAAGGA; 3′ mTagBFP-R
Terms and licenses: Academic/Nonprofit Terms; Industry Terms: Not Available to Industry
How to cite: NLS-HA-2xMCP-KRAB was a gift from David Segal (Addgene plasmid # 126589 ; http://n2t.net/addgene:126589 ; RRID:Addgene_126589)
