[The description below was written by a language model from this plasmid's Addgene catalogue record and pLannotate feature annotations shown in this document.]
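Description:
NLS-HA-2xMCP-KRAB is a 7,274 bp lentiviral transfer plasmid built on the pHAGE-UbiC backbone for expressing an MS2 coat protein–KRAB repressor fusion in mammalian cells. It is propagated in E. coli through a high-copy ColE1/pUC-type origin and selected with ampicillin via the β-lactamase gene. The backbone also carries leftover lac regulatory elements and fragments of lacI, the SV40 origin and the SV40 poly(A) signal. The viral portion contains an HIV-1 5' LTR annotated as truncated, the Ψ packaging signal with an adjoining gag fragment, the Rev response element for Rev-dependent nuclear export of the genomic RNA, the cPPT/CTS, and a ΔU3 self-inactivating 3' LTR. Together these allow the region between the LTRs to be packaged into lentiviral particles and integrated into target cells. No mammalian selection marker or fluorescent reporter appears in the feature table.

The payload is driven by the human ubiquitin C promoter and is followed by a WPRE, which enhances transcript stability and expression. The synthetic open reading frame starts with an N-terminal nuclear localization signal and HA epitope tag, as stated in the catalogue fields though not separately annotated. Two copies of the bacteriophage MS2 coat protein follow, detected as several adjacent fragments in the table. The frame ends with the KRAB transcriptional repression domain from human ZNF10/KOX1, recorded as residues 14–85. MCP binds a specific MS2 RNA stem-loop, so the fusion can be brought to any RNA carrying such hairpins. The associated publication concerns dCas9-based epigenetic repression and memory, suggesting use for delivering KRAB to targeted loci, presumably via MS2-tagged guide RNAs, although the record does not describe the partner constructs.
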