Features (pLannotate 1.2.2; 25 found; start..end, strand, type, name):
    377..634     +  LTR            5' LTR (truncated): truncated 5' long terminal repeat (LTR) from HIV-1
    681..806     +  misc_feature   HIV-1 Ψ: packaging signal of human immunodeficiency virus type 1
    790..1128    +  CDS            HIV-1 gag (fragment): gag protein from human immunodeficiency virus 1; gag
   1303..1536    +  misc_feature   RRE: The Rev response element (RRE) of HIV-1 allows for Rev-dependent mRNA export from the nucleus to the cytoplasm.
   1913..2013    +  CDS            Rev (fragment): human immunodeficiency virus 1 (HIV-1) Rev protein; rev; enhances nuclear export of unspliced and incompletely spliced viral mRNAs
   2058..2175    +  misc_feature   cPPT/CTS: central polypurine tract and central termination sequence of HIV-1
   2218..2616    +  promoter       UbC promoter: human ubiquitin C promoter
   2715..2913    +  CDS            MS2 (fragment): bacteriophage MS2 coat protein binds to a specific stem-loop structure in the viral RNA (Peabody, 1993)
   2919..3062    +  CDS            MS2 (fragment): bacteriophage MS2 coat protein binds to a specific stem-loop structure in the viral RNA (Peabody, 1993)
   3066..3416    +  CDS            CAPSD_BPMS2 (fragment): Experimental evidence at protein level: Swiss-Prot protein existence level 1. Acts as a translational repressor of viral replicase synthesis late in infection. This latter function is the result of capsid protein interaction with an RNA hairpin which contains the replicase ribosome-binding site. From Escherichia phage MS2 (Bacteriophage MS2).
   3430..3617    +  CDS            KRAB (fragment): Krüppel-associated box (KRAB) transcriptional repression domain from the human zinc finger protein ZNF10 (Margolin et al., 1994)
   3664..4252    +  misc_feature   WPRE: woodchuck hepatitis virus posttranscriptional regulatory element
   4260..4325    +  CDS            nef (fragment): NEF_HV1Z2 - Experimental evidence at protein level: Swiss-Prot protein existence level 1. Extracellular Nef protein targets CD4(+) T-lymphocytes for apoptosis by interacting with CXCR4 surface receptors. From Human immunodeficiency virus type 1 group M subtype D (isolate Z2/CDC-Z34) (HIV-1).
   4327..4560    +  LTR            3' LTR (ΔU3): self-inactivating 3' long terminal repeat (LTR) from HIV-1
   4765..4869    +  promoter       AmpR promoter: bla
   4870..5730    +  CDS            AmpR: β-lactamase; bla; confers resistance to ampicillin, carbenicillin, and related antibiotics
   5901..6489    +  rep_origin     ori: high-copy-number ColE1/pMB1/pBR322/pUC origin of replication
   6672..6726    +  CDS            lacI (fragment): lac repressor; lacI; The lac repressor binds to the lac operator to inhibit transcription in E. coli. This inhibition can be relieved by adding lactose or isopropyl-β-D-thiogalactopyranoside (IPTG).
   6732..6825    +  rep_origin     SV40 ori (fragment): SV40 origin of replication
   6850..6887    +  CDS            lacI (fragment): lac repressor; lacI; The lac repressor binds to the lac operator to inhibit transcription in E. coli. This inhibition can be relieved by adding lactose or isopropyl-β-D-thiogalactopyranoside (IPTG).
   6900..6921    +  protein_bind   CAP binding site: CAP binding activates transcription in the presence of cAMP. E. coli catabolite activator protein
   6936..6966    +  promoter       lac promoter: promoter for the E. coli lac operon
   6974..6990    +  protein_bind   lac operator: The lac repressor binds to the lac operator to inhibit transcription in E. coli. This inhibition can be relieved by adding lactose or isopropyl-β-D-thiogalactopyranoside (IPTG). lac repressor encoded by lacI
   7024..7107    +  polyA_signal   SV40 poly(A) signal (fragment): SV40 polyadenylation signal
   7274..329     +  CDS            nef (fragment) (across the origin): NEF_HV1BR - Experimental evidence at protein level: Swiss-Prot protein existence level 1. Extracellular Nef protein targets CD4(+) T-lymphocytes for apoptosis by interacting with CXCR4 surface receptors (PubMed:14990729). From Human immunodeficiency virus type 1 group M subtype B (isolate BRU/LAI) (HIV-1).
>Addgene plasmid #126589 | NLS-HA-2xMCP-KRAB | depositor full sequence | sequence record 242364 | NLS-HA-2xMCP-KRAB sequence 7274 bps
TGGAAGGGCTAATTCACTCCCAAAGAAGACAAGATATCCTTGATCTGTGGATCTACCACACACAAGGCTA
CTTCCCTGATTAGCAGAACTACACACCAGGGCCAGGGGTCAGATATCCACTGACCTTTGGATGGTGCTAC
AAGCTAGTACCAGTTGAGCCAGATAAGGTAGAAGAGGCCAATAAAGGAGAGAACACCAGCTTGTTACACC
CTGTGAGCCTGCATGGGATGGATGACCCGGAGAGAGAAGTGTTAGAGTGGAGGTTTGACAGCCGCCTAGC
ATTTCATCACGTGGCCCGAGAGCTGCATCCGGAGTACTTCAAGAACTGCTGATATCGAGCTTGCTACAAG
GGACTTTCCGCTGGGGACTTTCCAGGGAGGCGTGGCCTGGGCGGGACTGGGGAGTGGCGAGCCCTCAGAT
CCTGCATATAAGCAGCTGCTTTTTGCCTGTACTGGGTCTCTCTGGTTAGACCAGATCTGAGCCTGGGAGC
TCTCTGGCTAACTAGGGAACCCACTGCTTAAGCCTCAATAAAGCTTGCCTTGAGTGCTTCAAGTAGTGTG
TGCCCGTCTGTTGTGTGACTCTGGTAACTAGAGATCCCTCAGACCCTTTTAGTCAGTGTGGAAAATCTCT
AGCAGTGGCGCCCGAACAGGGACTTGAAAGCGAAAGGGAAACCAGAGGAGCTCTCTCGACGCAGGACTCG
GCTTGCTGAAGCGCGCACGGCAAGAGGCGAGGGGCGGCGACTGGTGAGTACGCCAAAAATTTTGACTAGC
GGAGGCTAGAAGGAGAGAGATGGGTGCGAGAGCGTCAGTATTAAGCGGGGGAGAATTAGATCGCGATGGG
AAAAAATTCGGTTAAGGCCAGGGGGAAAGAAAAAATATAAATTAAAACATATAGTATGGGCAAGCAGGGA
GCTAGAACGATTCGCAGTTAATCCTGGCCTGTTAGAAACATCAGAAGGCTGTAGACAAATACTGGGACAG
CTACAACCATCCCTTCAGACAGGATCAGAAGAACTTAGATCATTATATAATACAGTAGCAACCCTCTATT
GTGTGCATCAAAGGATAGAGATAAAAGACACCAAGGAAGCTTTAGACAAGATAGAGGAAGAGCAAAACAA
AAGTAAGACCACCGCACAGCAAGCGGCCGGCCGCTGATCTTCAGACCTGGAGGAGGAGATATGAGGGACA
ATTGGAGAAGTGAATTATATAAATATAAAGTAGTAAAAATTGAACCATTAGGAGTAGCACCCACCAAGGC
AAAGAGAAGAGTGGTGCAGAGAGAAAAAAGAGCAGTGGGAATAGGAGCTTTGTTCCTTGGGTTCTTGGGA
GCAGCAGGAAGCACTATGGGCGCAGCGTCAATGACGCTGACGGTACAGGCCAGACAATTATTGTCTGGTA
TAGTGCAGCAGCAGAACAATTTGCTGAGGGCTATTGAGGCGCAACAGCATCTGTTGCAACTCACAGTCTG
GGGCATCAAGCAGCTCCAGGCAAGAATCCTGGCTGTGGAAAGATACCTAAAGGATCAACAGCTCCTGGGG
ATTTGGGGTTGCTCTGGAAAACTCATTTGCACCACTGCTGTGCCTTGGAATGCTAGTTGGAGTAATAAAT
CTCTGGAACAGATTTGGAATCACACGACCTGGATGGAGTGGGACAGAGAAATTAACAATTACACAAGCTT
AATACACTCCTTAATTGAAGAATCGCAAAACCAGCAAGAAAAGAATGAACAAGAATTATTGGAATTAGAT
AAATGGGCAAGTTTGTGGAATTGGTTTAACATAACAAATTGGCTGTGGTATATAAAATTATTCATAATGA
TAGTAGGAGGCTTGGTAGGTTTAAGAATAGTTTTTGCTGTACTTTCTATAGTGAATAGAGTTAGGCAGGG
ATATTCACCATTATCGTTTCAGACCCACCTCCCAACCCCGAGGGGACCCGACAGGCCCGAAGGAATAGAA
GAAGAAGGTGGAGAGAGAGACAGAGACAGATCCATTCGATTAGTGAACGGATCTCGACGGTATCGCCGAA
TTCACAAATGGCAGTATTCATCCACAATTTTAAAAGAAAAGGGGGGATTGGGGGGTACAGTGCAGGGGAA
AGAATAGTAGACATAATAGCAACAGACATACAAACTAAAGAATTACAAAAACAAATTACAAAAATTCAAA
ATTTTCGGGTTTATTACAGGGACAGCAGAGATCCAGTTTGGACTAGTGGCCTCCGCGCCGGGTTTTGGCG
CCTCCCGCGGGCGCCCCCCTCCTCACGGCGAGCGCTGCCACGTCAGACGAAGGGCGCAGCGAGCGTCCTG
ATCCTTCCGCCCGGACGCTCAGGACAGCGGCCCGCTGCTCATAAGACTCGGCCTTAGAACCCCAGTATCA
GCAGAAGGACATTTTAGGACGGGACTTGGGTGACTCTAGGGCACTGGTTTTCTTTCCAGAGAGCGGAACA
GGCGAGGAAAAGTAGTCCCTTCTCGGCGATTCTGCGGAGGGATCTCCGTGGGGCGGTGAACGCCGATGAT
TATATAAGGACGCGCCGGGTGTGGCACAGCTAGTTCCGTCGCAGCCGGGATTTGGGTCGCGGTTCTTGTT
TGTGGATCGCTGTGATCGTCACTTGGCGGCCGCAATGGGCCCAAAAAAGAAAAGAAAAGTTGGCTACCCC
TACGACGTGCCCGACTACGCCATCGAAGGCCGCCATATGCTAGCCGTTAAAATGGCTTCTAACTTTACTC
AGTTCGTTCTCGTCGACAATGGCGGAACTGGCGACGTGACTGTCGCCCCAAGCAACTTCGCTAACGGGAT
CGCTGAATGGATCAGCTCTAACTCGCGTTCACAGGCTTACAAAGTAACCTGTAGCGTTCGTCAGAGCTCT
GCGCAGAATCGCAAATACACCATCAAAGTCGAGGTGCCTAAAGGCGCCTGGCGTTCGTACTTAAATATGG
AACTAACCATTCCAATTTTCGCCACGAATTCCGACTGCGAGCTTATTGTTAAGGCAATGCAAGGTCTCCT
AAAAGATGGAAACCCGATTCCCTCAGCAATCGCAGCAAACTCCGGCATCTACGCCATGGCTTCTAACTTT
ACTCAGTTCGTTCTCGTCGACAATGGCGGAACTGGCGACGTGACTGTCGCCCCAAGCAACTTCGCTAACG
GGATCGCTGAATGGATCAGCTCTAACTCGCGTTCACAGGCTTACAAAGTAACCTGTAGCGTTCGTCAGAG
CTCTGCGCAGAATCGCAAATACACCATCAAAGTCGAGGTGCCTAAAGGCGCCTGGCGTTCGTACTTAAAT
ATGGAACTAACCATTCCAATTTTCGCCACGAATTCCGACTGCGAGCTTATTGTTAAGGCAATGCAAGGTC
TCCTAAAAGATGGAAACCCGATTCCCTCAGCAATCGCAGCAAACTCCGGCATCTACGCGGATTCTAGAAT
GGTGACCTTCAAGGATGTATTTGTGGACTTCACCAGGGAGGAGTGGAAGCTGCTGGACACTGCTCAGCAG
ATCGTGTACAGAAATGTGATGCTGGAGAACTATAAGAACCTGGTTTCCTTGGGTTATCAGCTTACTAAGC
CAGATGTGATCCTCCGGTTGGAGAAGGGAGAAGAGCCCTGGCTGGTGGAGAGAGAAATTCACCAAGAGAC
CCATCCTTAAATCGATAGATCCTAATCAACCTCTGGATTACAAAATTTGTGAAAGATTGACTGGTATTCT
TAACTATGTTGCTCCTTTTACGCTATGTGGATACGCTGCTTTAATGCCTTTGTATCATGCTATTGCTTCC
CGTATGGCTTTCATTTTCTCCTCCTTGTATAAATCCTGGTTGCTGTCTCTTTATGAGGAGTTGTGGCCCG
TTGTCAGGCAACGTGGCGTGGTGTGCACTGTGTTTGCTGACGCAACCCCCACTGGTTGGGGCATTGCCAC
CACCTGTCAGCTCCTTTCCGGGACTTTCGCTTTCCCCCTCCCTATTGCCACGGCGGAACTCATCGCCGCC
TGCCTTGCCCGCTGCTGGACAGGGGCTCGGCTGTTGGGCACTGACAATTCCGTGGTGTTGTCGGGGAAAT
CATCGTCCTTTCCTTGGCTGCTCGCCTGTGTTGCCACCTGGATTCTGCGCGGGACGTCCTTCTGCTACGT
CCCTTCGGCCCTCAATCCAGCGGACCTTCCTTCCCGCGGCCTGCTGCCGGCTCTGCGGCCTCTTCCGCGT
CTTCGCCTTCGCCCTCAGACGAGTCGGATCTCCCTTTGGGCCGCCTCCCCGCCTGAGATCCTTTAAGACC
AATGACTTACAAGGCAGCTGTAGATCTTAGCCACTTTTTAAAAGAAAAGGGGGGACTGGAAGGGCTAATT
CACTCCCAACGAAGACAAGATCTGCTTTTTGCTTGTACTGGGTCTCTCTGGTTAGACCAGATCTGAGCCT
GGGAGCTCTCTGGCTAACTAGGGAACCCACTGCTTAAGCCTCAATAAAGCTTGCCTTGAGTGCTTCAAGT
AGTGTGTGCCCGTCTGTTGTGTGACTCTGGTAACTAGAGATCCCTCAGACCCTTTTAGTCAGTGTGGAAA
ATCTCTAGCAGTAGTAGTTCATGTCATCTTATTATTCAGTATTTATAACTTGCAAAGAAATGAATATCAG
AGAGTGAGAGGCCCGGGTTAATTAAGGAAAGGGCTAGATCATTCTTGAAGACGAAAGGGCCTCGTGATAC
GCCTATTTTTATAGGTTAATGTCATGATAATAATGGTTTCTTAGACGTCAGGTGGCACTTTTCGGGGAAA
TGTGCGCGGAACCCCTATTTGTTTATTTTTCTAAATACATTCAAATATGTATCCGCTCATGAGACAATAA
CCCTGATAAATGCTTCAATAATATTGAAAAAGGAAGAGTATGAGTATTCAACATTTCCGTGTCGCCCTTA
TTCCCTTTTTTGCGGCATTTTGCCTTCCTGTTTTTGCTCACCCAGAAACGCTGGTGAAAGTAAAAGATGC
TGAAGATCAGTTGGGTGCACGAGTGGGTTACATCGAACTGGATCTCAACAGCGGTAAGATCCTTGAGAGT
TTTCGCCCCGAAGAACGTTTTCCAATGATGAGCACTTTTAAAGTTCTGCTATGTGGCGCGGTATTATCCC
GTGTTGACGCCGGGCAAGAGCAACTCGGTCGCCGCATACACTATTCTCAGAATGACTTGGTTGAGTACTC
ACCAGTCACAGAAAAGCATCTTACGGATGGCATGACAGTAAGAGAATTATGCAGTGCTGCCATAACCATG
AGTGATAACACTGCGGCCAACTTACTTCTGACAACGATCGGAGGACCGAAGGAGCTAACCGCTTTTTTGC
ACAACATGGGGGATCATGTAACTCGCCTTGATCGTTGGGAACCGGAGCTGAATGAAGCCATACCAAACGA
CGAGCGTGACACCACGATGCCTGTAGCAATGGCAACAACGTTGCGCAAACTATTAACTGGCGAACTACTT
ACTCTAGCTTCCCGGCAACAATTAATAGACTGGATGGAGGCGGATAAAGTTGCAGGACCACTTCTGCGCT
CGGCCCTTCCGGCTGGCTGGTTTATTGCTGATAAATCTGGAGCCGGTGAGCGTGGGTCTCGCGGTATCAT
TGCAGCACTGGGGCCAGATGGTAAGCCCTCCCGTATCGTAGTTATCTACACGACGGGGAGTCAGGCAACT
ATGGATGAACGAAATAGACAGATCGCTGAGATAGGTGCCTCACTGATTAAGCATTGGTAACTGTCAGACC
AAGTTTACTCATATATACTTTAGATTGATTTAAAACTTCATTTTTAATTTAAAAGGATCTAGGTGAAGAT
CCTTTTTGATAATCTCATGACCAAAATCCCTTAACGTGAGTTTTCGTTCCACTGAGCGTCAGACCCCGTA
GAAAAGATCAAAGGATCTTCTTGAGATCCTTTTTTTCTGCGCGTAATCTGCTGCTTGCAAACAAAAAAAC
CACCGCTACCAGCGGTGGTTTGTTTGCCGGATCAAGAGCTACCAACTCTTTTTCCGAAGGTAACTGGCTT
CAGCAGAGCGCAGATACCAAATACTGTTCTTCTAGTGTAGCCGTAGTTAGGCCACCACTTCAAGAACTCT
GTAGCACCGCCTACATACCTCGCTCTGCTAATCCTGTTACCAGTGGCTGCTGCCAGTGGCGATAAGTCGT
GTCTTACCGGGTTGGACTCAAGACGATAGTTACCGGATAAGGCGCAGCGGTCGGGCTGAACGGGGGGTTC
GTGCACACAGCCCAGCTTGGAGCGAACGACCTACACCGAACTGAGATACCTACAGCGTGAGCTATGAGAA
AGCGCCACGCTTCCCGAAGGGAGAAAGGCGGACAGGTATCCGGTAAGCGGCAGGGTCGGAACAGGAGAGC
GCACGAGGGAGCTTCCAGGGGGAAACGCCTGGTATCTTTATAGTCCTGTCGGGTTTCGCCACCTCTGACT
TGAGCGTCGATTTTTGTGATGCTCGTCAGGGGGGCGGAGCCTATGGAAAAACGCCAGCAACGCGGCCTTT
TTACGGTTCCTGGCCTTTTGCTGGCCTTTTGCTCACATGTTCTTTCCTGCGTTATCCCCTGATTCTGTGG
ATAACCGTATTACCGCCTTTGAGTGAGCTGATACCGCTCGCCGCAGCCGAACGACCGAGCGCAGCGAGTC
AGTGAGCGAGGAAGCGGAAGAGCGCCCAATACGCAAACCGCCTCTCCCCGCGCGTTGGCCGATTCATTAA
TGCAGCAAGCTCATGGCTGACTAATTTTTTTTATTTATGCAGAGGCCGAGGCCGCCTCGGCCTCTGAGCT
ATTCCAGAAGTAGTGAGGAGGCTTTTTTGGAGGCCTAGGCTTTTGCAAAAAGCTCCCCGTGGCACGACAG
GTTTCCCGACTGGAAAGCGGGCAGTGAGCGCAACGCAATTAATGTGAGTTAGCTCACTCATTAGGCACCC
CAGGCTTTACACTTTATGCTTCCGGCTCGTATGTTGTGTGGAATTGTGAGCGGATAACAATTTCACACAG
GAAACAGCTATGACATGATTACGAATTTCACAAATAAAGCATTTTTTTCACTGCATTCTAGTTGTGGTTT
GTCCAAACTCATCAATGTATCTTATCATGTCTGGATCAACTGGATAACTCAAGCTAACCAAAATCATCCC
AAACTTCCCACCCCATACCCTATTACCACTGCCAATTACCTGTGGTTTCATTTACTCTAAACCTGTGATT
CCTCTGAATTATTTTCATTTTAAAGAAATTGTATTTGTTAAATATGTACTACAAACTTAGTAGT
