Features (pLannotate 1.2.2; 25 found; start..end, strand, type, name):
    377..634     +  LTR            5' LTR (truncated): truncated 5' long terminal repeat (LTR) from HIV-1
    681..806     +  misc_feature   HIV-1 Ψ: packaging signal of human immunodeficiency virus type 1
    790..1128    +  CDS            HIV-1 gag (fragment): gag protein from human immunodeficiency virus 1; gag
   1303..1536    +  misc_feature   RRE: The Rev response element (RRE) of HIV-1 allows for Rev-dependent mRNA export from the nucleus to the cytoplasm.
   1913..2013    +  CDS            Rev (fragment): human immunodeficiency virus 1 (HIV-1) Rev protein; rev; enhances nuclear export of unspliced and incompletely spliced viral mRNAs
   2058..2175    +  misc_feature   cPPT/CTS: central polypurine tract and central termination sequence of HIV-1
   2218..2616    +  promoter       UbC promoter: human ubiquitin C promoter
   2715..2913    +  CDS            MS2 (fragment): bacteriophage MS2 coat protein binds to a specific stem-loop structure in the viral RNA (Peabody, 1993)
   2919..3062    +  CDS            MS2 (fragment): bacteriophage MS2 coat protein binds to a specific stem-loop structure in the viral RNA (Peabody, 1993)
   3066..3416    +  CDS            CAPSD_BPMS2 (fragment): Experimental evidence at protein level: Swiss-Prot protein existence level 1. Acts as a translational repressor of viral replicase synthesis late in infection. This latter function is the result of capsid protein interaction with an RNA hairpin which contains the replicase ribosome-binding site. From Escherichia phage MS2 (Bacteriophage MS2).
   3430..3617    +  CDS            KRAB (fragment): Krüppel-associated box (KRAB) transcriptional repression domain from the human zinc finger protein ZNF10 (Margolin et al., 1994)
   3664..4252    +  misc_feature   WPRE: woodchuck hepatitis virus posttranscriptional regulatory element
   4260..4325    +  CDS            nef (fragment): NEF_HV1Z2 - Experimental evidence at protein level: Swiss-Prot protein existence level 1. Extracellular Nef protein targets CD4(+) T-lymphocytes for apoptosis by interacting with CXCR4 surface receptors. From Human immunodeficiency virus type 1 group M subtype D (isolate Z2/CDC-Z34) (HIV-1).
   4327..4560    +  LTR            3' LTR (ΔU3): self-inactivating 3' long terminal repeat (LTR) from HIV-1
   4765..4869    +  promoter       AmpR promoter: bla
   4870..5730    +  CDS            AmpR: β-lactamase; bla; confers resistance to ampicillin, carbenicillin, and related antibiotics
   5901..6489    +  rep_origin     ori: high-copy-number ColE1/pMB1/pBR322/pUC origin of replication
   6672..6726    +  CDS            lacI (fragment): lac repressor; lacI; The lac repressor binds to the lac operator to inhibit transcription in E. coli. This inhibition can be relieved by adding lactose or isopropyl-β-D-thiogalactopyranoside (IPTG).
   6732..6825    +  rep_origin     SV40 ori (fragment): SV40 origin of replication
   6850..6887    +  CDS            lacI (fragment): lac repressor; lacI; The lac repressor binds to the lac operator to inhibit transcription in E. coli. This inhibition can be relieved by adding lactose or isopropyl-β-D-thiogalactopyranoside (IPTG).
   6900..6921    +  protein_bind   CAP binding site: CAP binding activates transcription in the presence of cAMP. E. coli catabolite activator protein
   6936..6966    +  promoter       lac promoter: promoter for the E. coli lac operon
   6974..6990    +  protein_bind   lac operator: The lac repressor binds to the lac operator to inhibit transcription in E. coli. This inhibition can be relieved by adding lactose or isopropyl-β-D-thiogalactopyranoside (IPTG). lac repressor encoded by lacI
   7024..7107    +  polyA_signal   SV40 poly(A) signal (fragment): SV40 polyadenylation signal
   7274..329     +  CDS            nef (fragment) (across the origin): NEF_HV1BR - Experimental evidence at protein level: Swiss-Prot protein existence level 1. Extracellular Nef protein targets CD4(+) T-lymphocytes for apoptosis by interacting with CXCR4 surface receptors (PubMed:14990729). From Human immunodeficiency virus type 1 group M subtype B (isolate BRU/LAI) (HIV-1).
>Addgene plasmid #126589 | NLS-HA-2xMCP-KRAB | addgene full sequence | sequence record 244974 | Addgene NGS Result
TGGAAGGGCTAATTCACTCCCAAAGAAGACAAGATATCCTTGATCTGTGGATCTACCACACACAAGGCTA
CTTCCCTGATTAGCAGAACTACACACCAGGGCCAGGGGTCAGATATCCACTGACCTTTGGATGGTGCTAC
AAGCTAGTACCAGTTGAGCCAGATAAGGTAGAAGAGGCCAATAAAGGAGAGAACACCAGCTTGTTACACC
CTGTGAGCCTGCATGGGATGGATGACCCGGAGAGAGAAGTGTTAGAGTGGAGGTTTGACAGCCGCCTAGC
ATTTCATCACGTGGCCCGAGAGCTGCATCCGGAGTACTTCAAGAACTGCTGATATCGAGCTTGCTACAAG
GGACTTTCCGCTGGGGACTTTCCAGGGAGGCGTGGCCTGGGCGGGACTGGGGAGTGGCGAGCCCTCAGAT
CCTGCATATAAGCAGCTGCTTTTTGCCTGTACTGGGTCTCTCTGGTTAGACCAGATCTGAGCCTGGGAGC
TCTCTGGCTAACTAGGGAACCCACTGCTTAAGCCTCAATAAAGCTTGCCTTGAGTGCTTCAAGTAGTGTG
TGCCCGTCTGTTGTGTGACTCTGGTAACTAGAGATCCCTCAGACCCTTTTAGTCAGTGTGGAAAATCTCT
AGCAGTGGCGCCCGAACAGGGACTTGAAAGCGAAAGGGAAACCAGAGGAGCTCTCTCGACGCAGGACTCG
GCTTGCTGAAGCGCGCACGGCAAGAGGCGAGGGGCGGCGACTGGTGAGTACGCCAAAAATTTTGACTAGC
GGAGGCTAGAAGGAGAGAGATGGGTGCGAGAGCGTCAGTATTAAGCGGGGGAGAATTAGATCGCGATGGG
AAAAAATTCGGTTAAGGCCAGGGGGAAAGAAAAAATATAAATTAAAACATATAGTATGGGCAAGCAGGGA
GCTAGAACGATTCGCAGTTAATCCTGGCCTGTTAGAAACATCAGAAGGCTGTAGACAAATACTGGGACAG
CTACAACCATCCCTTCAGACAGGATCAGAAGAACTTAGATCATTATATAATACAGTAGCAACCCTCTATT
GTGTGCATCAAAGGATAGAGATAAAAGACACCAAGGAAGCTTTAGACAAGATAGAGGAAGAGCAAAACAA
AAGTAAGACCACCGCACAGCAAGCGGCCGGCCGCTGATCTTCAGACCTGGAGGAGGAGATATGAGGGACA
ATTGGAGAAGTGAATTATATAAATATAAAGTAGTAAAAATTGAACCATTAGGAGTAGCACCCACCAAGGC
AAAGAGAAGAGTGGTGCAGAGAGAAAAAAGAGCAGTGGGAATAGGAGCTTTGTTCCTTGGGTTCTTGGGA
GCAGCAGGAAGCACTATGGGCGCAGCGTCAATGACGCTGACGGTACAGGCCAGACAATTATTGTCTGGTA
TAGTGCAGCAGCAGAACAATTTGCTGAGGGCTATTGAGGCGCAACAGCATCTGTTGCAACTCACAGTCTG
GGGCATCAAGCAGCTCCAGGCAAGAATCCTGGCTGTGGAAAGATACCTAAAGGATCAACAGCTCCTGGGG
ATTTGGGGTTGCTCTGGAAAACTCATTTGCACCACTGCTGTGCCTTGGAATGCTAGTTGGAGTAATAAAT
CTCTGGAACAGATTTGGAATCACACGACCTGGATGGAGTGGGACAGAGAAATTAACAATTACACAAGCTT
AATACACTCCTTAATTGAAGAATCGCAAAACCAGCAAGAAAAGAATGAACAAGAATTATTGGAATTAGAT
AAATGGGCAAGTTTGTGGAATTGGTTTAACATAACAAATTGGCTGTGGTATATAAAATTATTCATAATGA
TAGTAGGAGGCTTGGTAGGTTTAAGAATAGTTTTTGCTGTACTTTCTATAGTGAATAGAGTTAGGCAGGG
ATATTCACCATTATCGTTTCAGACCCACCTCCCAACCCCGAGGGGACCCGACAGGCCCGAAGGAATAGAA
GAAGAAGGTGGAGAGAGAGACAGAGACAGATCCATTCGATTAGTGAACGGATCTCGACGGTATCGCCGAA
TTCACAAATGGCAGTATTCATCCACAATTTTAAAAGAAAAGGGGGGATTGGGGGGTACAGTGCAGGGGAA
AGAATAGTAGACATAATAGCAACAGACATACAAACTAAAGAATTACAAAAACAAATTACAAAAATTCAAA
ATTTTCGGGTTTATTACAGGGACAGCAGAGATCCAGTTTGGACTAGTGGCCTCCGCGCCGGGTTTTGGCG
CCTCCCGCGGGCGCCCCCCTCCTCACGGCGAGCGCTGCCACGTCAGACGAAGGGCGCAGCGAGCGTCCTG
ATCCTTCCGCCCGGACGCTCAGGACAGCGGCCCGCTGCTCATAAGACTCGGCCTTAGAACCCCAGTATCA
GCAGAAGGACATTTTAGGACGGGACTTGGGTGACTCTAGGGCACTGGTTTTCTTTCCAGAGAGCGGAACA
GGCGAGGAAAAGTAGTCCCTTCTCGGCGATTCTGCGGAGGGATCTCCGTGGGGCGGTGAACGCCGATGAT
TATATAAGGACGCGCCGGGTGTGGCACAGCTAGTTCCGTCGCAGCCGGGATTTGGGTCGCGGTTCTTGTT
TGTGGATCGCTGTGATCGTCACTTGGCGGCCGCAATGGGCCCAAAAAAGAAAAGAAAAGTTGGCTACCCC
TACGACGTGCCCGACTACGCCATCGAAGGCCGCCATATGCTAGCCGTTAAAATGGCTTCTAACTTTACTC
AGTTCGTTCTCGTCGACAATGGCGGAACTGGCGACGTGACTGTCGCCCCAAGCAACTTCGCTAACGGGAT
CGCTGAATGGATCAGCTCTAACTCGCGTTCACAGGCTTACAAAGTAACCTGTAGCGTTCGTCAGAGCTCT
GCGCAGAATCGCAAATACACCATCAAAGTCGAGGTGCCTAAAGGCGCCTGGCGTTCGTACTTAAATATGG
AACTAACCATTCCAATTTTCGCCACGAATTCCGACTGCGAGCTTATTGTTAAGGCAATGCAAGGTCTCCT
AAAAGATGGAAACCCGATTCCCTCAGCAATCGCAGCAAACTCCGGCATCTACGCCATGGCTTCTAACTTT
ACTCAGTTCGTTCTCGTCGACAATGGCGGAACTGGCGACGTGACTGTCGCCCCAAGCAACTTCGCTAACG
GGATCGCTGAATGGATCAGCTCTAACTCGCGTTCACAGGCTTACAAAGTAACCTGTAGCGTTCGTCAGAG
CTCTGCGCAGAATCGCAAATACACCATCAAAGTCGAGGTGCCTAAAGGCGCCTGGCGTTCGTACTTAAAT
ATGGAACTAACCATTCCAATTTTCGCCACGAATTCCGACTGCGAGCTTATTGTTAAGGCAATGCAAGGTC
TCCTAAAAGATGGAAACCCGATTCCCTCAGCAATCGCAGCAAACTCCGGCATCTACGCGGATTCTAGAAT
GGTGACCTTCAAGGATGTATTTGTGGACTTCACCAGGGAGGAGTGGAAGCTGCTGGACACTGCTCAGCAG
ATCGTGTACAGAAATGTGATGCTGGAGAACTATAAGAACCTGGTTTCCTTGGGTTATCAGCTTACTAAGC
CAGATGTGATCCTCCGGTTGGAGAAGGGAGAAGAGCCCTGGCTGGTGGAGAGAGAAATTCACCAAGAGAC
CCATCCTTAAATCGATAGATCCTAATCAACCTCTGGATTACAAAATTTGTAAAAGATTGACTGGTATTCT
TAACTATGTTGCTCCTTTTACGCTATGTGGATACGCTGCTTTAATGCCTTTGTATCATGCTATTGCTTCC
CGTATGGCTTTCATTTTCTCCTCCTTGTATAAATCCTGGTTGCTGTCTCTTTATGAGGAGTTGTGGCCCG
TTGTCAGGCAACGTGGCGTGGTGTGCACTGTGTTTGCTGACGCAACCCCCACTGGTTGGGGCATTGCCAC
CACCTGTCAGCTCCTTTCCGGGACTTTCGCTTTCCCCCTCCCTATTGCCACGGCGGAACTCATCGCCGCC
TGCCTTGCCCGCTGCTGGACAGGGGCTCGGCTGTTGGGCACTGACAATTCCGTGGTGTTGTCGGGGAAAT
CATCGTCCTTTCCTTGGCTGCTCGCCTGTGTTGCCACCTGGATTCTGCGCGGGACGTCCTTCTGCTACGT
CCCTTCGGCCCTCAATCCAGCGGACCTTCCTTCCCGCGGCCTGCTGCCGGCTCTGCGGCCTCTTCCGCGT
CTTCGCCTTCGCCCTCAGACGAGTCGGATCTCCCTTTGGGCCGCCTCCCCGCCTGAGATCCTTTAAGACC
AATGACTTACAAGGCAGCTGTAGATCTTAGCCACTTTTTAAAAGAAAAGGGGGGACTGGAAGGGCTAATT
CACTCCCAACGAAGACAAGATCTGCTTTTTGCTTGTACTGGGTCTCTCTGGTTAGACCAGATCTGAGCCT
GGGAGCTCTCTGGCTAACTAGGGAACCCACTGCTTAAGCCTCAATAAAGCTTGCCTTGAGTGCTTCAAGT
AGTGTGTGCCCGTCTGTTGTGTGACTCTGGTAACTAGAGATCCCTCAGACCCTTTTAGTCAGTGTGGAAA
ATCTCTAGCAGTAGTAGTTCATGTCATCTTATTATTCAGTATTTATAACTTGCAAAGAAATGAATATCAG
AGAGTGAGAGGCCCGGGTTAATTAAGGAAAGGGCTAGATCATTCTTGAAGACGAAAGGGCCTCGTGATAC
GCCTATTTTTATAGGTTAATGTCATGATAATAATGGTTTCTTAGACGTCAGGTGGCACTTTTCGGGGAAA
TGTGCGCGGAACCCCTATTTGTTTATTTTTCTAAATACATTCAAATATGTATCCGCTCATGAGACAATAA
CCCTGATAAATGCTTCAATAATATTGAAAAAGGAAGAGTATGAGTATTCAACATTTCCGTGTCGCCCTTA
TTCCCTTTTTTGCGGCATTTTGCCTTCCTGTTTTTGCTCACCCAGAAACGCTGGTGAAAGTAAAAGATGC
TGAAGATCAGTTGGGTGCACGAGTGGGTTACATCGAACTGGATCTCAACAGCGGTAAGATCCTTGAGAGT
TTTCGCCCCGAAGAACGTTTTCCAATGATGAGCACTTTTAAAGTTCTGCTATGTGGCGCGGTATTATCCC
GTGTTGACGCCGGGCAAGAGCAACTCGGTCGCCGCATACACTATTCTCAGAATGACTTGGTTGAGTACTC
ACCAGTCACAGAAAAGCATCTTACGGATGGCATGACAGTAAGAGAATTATGCAGTGCTGCCATAACCATG
AGTGATAACACTGCGGCCAACTTACTTCTGACAACGATCGGAGGACCGAAGGAGCTAACCGCTTTTTTGC
ACAACATGGGGGATCATGTAACTCGCCTTGATCGTTGGGAACCGGAGCTGAATGAAGCCATACCAAACGA
CGAGCGTGACACCACGATGCCTGTAGCAATGGCAACAACGTTGCGCAAACTATTAACTGGCGAACTACTT
ACTCTAGCTTCCCGGCAACAATTAATAGACTGGATGGAGGCGGATAAAGTTGCAGGACCACTTCTGCGCT
CGGCCCTTCCGGCTGGCTGGTTTATTGCTGATAAATCTGGAGCCGGTGAGCGTGGGTCTCGCGGTATCAT
TGCAGCACTGGGGCCAGATGGTAAGCCCTCCCGTATCGTAGTTATCTACACGACGGGGAGTCAGGCAACT
ATGGATGAACGAAATAGACAGATCGCTGAGATAGGTGCCTCACTGATTAAGCATTGGTAACTGTCAGACC
AAGTTTACTCATATATACTTTAGATTGATTTAAAACTTCATTTTTAATTTAAAAGGATCTAGGTGAAGAT
CCTTTTTGATAATCTCATGACCAAAATCCCTTAACGTGAGTTTTCGTTCCACTGAGCGTCAGACCCCGTA
GAAAAGATCAAAGGATCTTCTTGAGATCCTTTTTTTCTGCGCGTAATCTGCTGCTTGCAAACAAAAAAAC
CACCGCTACCAGCGGTGGTTTGTTTGCCGGATCAAGAGCTACCAACTCTTTTTCCGAAGGTAACTGGCTT
CAGCAGAGCGCAGATACCAAATACTGTTCTTCTAGTGTAGCCGTAGTTAGGCCACCACTTCAAGAACTCT
GTAGCACCGCCTACATACCTCGCTCTGCTAATCCTGTTACCAGTGGCTGCTGCCAGTGGCGATAAGTCGT
GTCTTACCGGGTTGGACTCAAGACGATAGTTACCGGATAAGGCGCAGCGGTCGGGCTGAACGGGGGGTTC
GTGCACACAGCCCAGCTTGGAGCGAACGACCTACACCGAACTGAGATACCTACAGCGTGAGCTATGAGAA
AGCGCCACGCTTCCCGAAGGGAGAAAGGCGGACAGGTATCCGGTAAGCGGCAGGGTCGGAACAGGAGAGC
GCACGAGGGAGCTTCCAGGGGGAAACGCCTGGTATCTTTATAGTCCTGTCGGGTTTCGCCACCTCTGACT
TGAGCGTCGATTTTTGTGATGCTCGTCAGGGGGGCGGAGCCTATGGAAAAACGCCAGCAACGCGGCCTTT
TTACGGTTCCTGGCCTTTTGCTGGCCTTTTGCTCACATGTTCTTTCCTGCGTTATCCCCTGATTCTGTGG
ATAACCGTATTACCGCCTTTGAGTGAGCTGATACCGCTCGCCGCAGCCGAACGACCGAGCGCAGCGAGTC
AGTGAGCGAGGAAGCGGAAGAGCGCCCAATACGCAAACCGCCTCTCCCCGCGCGTTGGCCGATTCATTAA
TGCAGCAAGCTCATGGCTGACTAATTTTTTTTATTTATGCAGAGGCCGAGGCCGCCTCGGCCTCTGAGCT
ATTCCAGAAGTAGTGAGGAGGCTTTTTTGGAGGCCTAGGCTTTTGCAAAAAGCTCCCCGTGGCACGACAG
GTTTCCCGACTGGAAAGCGGGCAGTGAGCGCAACGCAATTAATGTGAGTTAGCTCACTCATTAGGCACCC
CAGGCTTTACACTTTATGCTTCCGGCTCGTATGTTGTGTGGAATTGTGAGCGGATAACAATTTCACACAG
GAAACAGCTATGACATGATTACGAATTTCACAAATAAAGCATTTTTTTCACTGCATTCTAGTTGTGGTTT
GTCCAAACTCATCAATGTATCTTATCATGTCTGGATCAACTGGATAACTCAAGCTAACCAAAATCATCCC
AAACTTCCCACCCCATACCCTATTACCACTGCCAATTACCTGTGGTTTCATTTACTCTAAACCTGTGATT
CCTCTGAATTATTTTCATTTTAAAGAAATTGTATTTGTTAAATATGTACTACAAACTTAGTAGT
